>Addgene plasmid #200359 | pSAH85 - [AWCp | wrmScarlet | tbb-2 UTR] | addgene full sequence | sequence record 397601 | Addgene NGS Result
AAGTTATGATATCAAAAATGATTACGCCAAGCTGTAAGTTTAAACATGATCTTACTAACTAACTATTCTC
ATTTAAATTTTCAGAGCTTAAAAATGGCTGAAATCACTCACAACGATGGATACGCTAATGCCACTCCAAA
AAATTGATGTTTCGCGATTATTTCAAGGCAACTATACAAAATGGTAATTTTAATACCTTTCTCGATTTAA
TTTCGTCATAACTTTGCTTCGTCATAAAAATAAGCTTACTCATCCCCCATTCTATACAAACTTATTTTCA
ATTGTTTAGCTCTTATTCAACTAAATCCTATTCCCCCTATTCTCCTTAACATTCCTTAAATATCAAACTC
TAAAACAAATGATCTATTGACGTCTGATCTACTGGGTATAAAAACCCCTTAATTCCTACCTATAACCTCT
CTTTATCAAAAAAGAGACCAAAAATGGGGCCCGTTTCAAAGGGAGAGGCCGTTATAAAAGAATTTATGCG
TTTCAAGGTCCACATGGAGGGATCCATGAACGGACACGAGTTCGAGATCGAGGGAGAGGGAGAGGGACGT
CCATACGAGGGAACCCAAACCGCCAAGGTGAGTTTTATTATCGATTTTCGGGATTTTCTACTTGTAATTA
CCTTTTGTTTTTAATAAGTTGCTTTTTTCCAGCTCAAGGTCACCAAGGGAGGACCACTCCCATTCTCCTG
GGACATCCTCTCCCCACAATTCATGTACGGATCCCGTGCCTTCACCAAGCACCCAGCCGACATCCCAGAC
TACTACAAGCAATCCTTCCCAGAGGGATTCAAGTGGGAGCGTGTCATGAACTTCGAGGACGGAGGAGCCG
TCACCGTCACCCAAGGTAGGTTTTCAGTTTCAATTTTTGTTGCAACTACCTCAACTCTATGTTTTCAGAC
ACCTCCCTCGAGGACGGAACCCTCATCTACAAGGTCAAGCTCCGTGGAACCAACTTCCCACCAGACGGAC
CAGTCATGCAAAAGAAGACCATGGGATGGGAGGCCTCCACCGAGCGACTCTACCCAGAGGACGGAGTCCT
CAAGGGAGACATCAAGGTAAATTTTTCAAGCTTCTAAATTCCAAAATAAACCATTTTAATTTCTTAATTC
CAGATGGCCCTCCGGCTCAAGGACGGAGGACGTTACCTCGCCGACTTCAAGACCACCTACAAGGCCAAGA
AGCCAGTCCAAATGCCAGGAGCCTACAACGTCGACCGTAAGCTCGACATCACCTCCCACAACGAGGACTA
CACCGTCGTCGAGCAATACGAGCGTTCCGAGGGACGTCACTCCACCGGAGGAATGGACGAGCTCTACAAG
CCCGGGTGATGGTCTCTGAGCTATGCAAAATCCTTTCAAGCATTCCCTTCTTCTCTATCACTCTTCTTTC
TTTTTGTCAAAAAATTCTCTCGCTAATTTATTTGCTTTTTTAATGTTATTATTTTATGACTTTTTATAGT
CACTGAAAAGTTTGCATCTGAGTGAAGTGAATGCTATCAAAATGTGATTCTGATATCCAGGAAACGGAGA
ATCTGTGCGGCAATGTCTTATCATTTGAAACGCGCCGTATCGATGCTGACATCATGCGGCTCCCGTGTTA
GTCGAGAAGATGGGTACGGGCCTTTATTCATCCAACACTCTACGGCTTCTTCAAGAGCTAGTAGGGCACC
CTGTAGTTGGAAAGGGATTATTTCGTATGGCGAGCCCATACCGTCTTTCTTGCGGAAGCTTAACACGATA
GGAAGTTGGATAGTTTCGAACGATGGTTCCATACGGAACGCTGTCTCAAGGATGAGTCTGACGGAGTGTA
ACTCGAAGGCTAGGTGGAGGCTCAGTGATGATAAGTCTGCGATGGTGGATGCATGTGTCATGGTCATAGC
TGTTTCCTGTGTGAAATTGTTATCCGCTCAGAGGGCACAATCCTATTCCGCGCTATCCGACAATCTCCAA
GACATTAGGTGGAGTTCAGTTCGGCGTATGGCATATGTCGCTGGAAAGAACATGTGAGCAAAAGGCCAGC
AAAAGGCCAGGAACCGTAAAAAGGCCGCGTTGCTGGCGTTTTTCCATAGGCTCCGCCCCCCTGACGAGCA
TCACAAAAATCGACGCTCAAGTCAGAGGTGGCGAAACCCGACAGGACTATAAAGATACCAGGCGTTTCCC
CCTGGAAGCTCCCTCGTGCGCTCTCCTGTTCCGACCCTGCCGCTTACCGGATACCTGTCCGCCTTTCTCC
CTTCGGGAAGCGTGGCGCTTTCTCATAGCTCACGCTGTAGGTATCTCAGTTCGGTGTAGGTCGTTCGCTC
CAAGCTGGGCTGTGTGCACGAACCCCCCGTTCAGCCCGACCGCTGCGCCTTATCCGGTAACTATCGTCTT
GAGTCCAACCCGGTAAGACACGACTTATCGCCACTGGCAGCAGCCACTGGTAACAGGATTAGCAGAGCGA
GGTATGTAGGCGGTGCTACAGAGTTCTTGAAGTGGTGGCCTAACTACGGCTACACTAGAAGAACAGTATT
TGGTATCTGCGCTCTGCTGAAGCCAGTTACCTTCGGAAAAAGAGTTGGTAGCTCTTGATCCGGCAAACAA
ACCACCGCTGGTAGCGGTGGTTTTTTTGTTTGCAAGCAGCAGATTACGCGCAGAAAAAAAGGATCTCAAG
AAGATCCTTTGATCTTTTCTACGGGGTCTGACGCTCTATTCAACAAAGCCGCCGTCCCGTCAAGTCAGCG
TAAATGGGTAGGGGGCTTCAAATCGTCCTCGTGATACCAATTCGGAGCCTGCTTTTTTGTACAAACTTGT
TGATAATGGCAATTCAAGGATCTTCACCTAGATCCTTTTAAATTAAAAATGAAGTTTTAAATCAATCTAA
AGTATATATGAGTAAACTTGGTCTGACAGTTACCAATGCTTAATCAGTGAGGCACCTATCTCAGCGATCT
GTCTATTTCGTTCATCCATAGTTGCCTGACTCCCCGTCGTGTAGATAACTACGATACGGGAGGGCTTACC
ATCTGGCCCCAGTGCTGCAATGATACCGCGAGAGCCACGCTCACCGGCTCCAGATTTATCAGCAATAAAC
CAGCCAGCCGGAAGGGCCGAGCGCAGAAGTGGTCCTGCAACTTTATCCGCCTCCATCCAGTCTATTAATT
GTTGCCGGGAAGCTAGAGTAAGTAGTTCGCCAGTTAATAGTTTGCGCAACGTTGTTGCCATTGCTACAGG
CATCGTGGTGTCACGCTCGTCGTTTGGTATGGCTTCATTCAGCTCCGGTTCCCAACGATCAAGGCGAGTT
ACATGATCCCCCATGTTGTGCAAAAAAGCGGTTAGCTCCTTCGGTCCTCCGATCGTTGTCAGAAGTAAGT
TGGCCGCAGTGTTATCACTCATGGTTATGGCAGCACTGCATAATTCTCTTACTGTCATGCCATCCGTAAG
ATGCTTTTCTGTGACTGGTGAGTACTCAACCAAGTCATTCTGAGAATAGTGTATGCGGCGACCGAGTTGC
TCTTGCCCGGCGTCAATACGGGATAATACCGCGCCACATAGCAGAACTTTAAAAGTGCTCATCATTGGAA
AACGTTCTTCGGGGCGAAAACTCTCAAGGATCTTACCGCTGTTGAGATCCAGTTCGATGTAACCCACTCG
TGCACCCAACTGATCTTCAGCATCTTTTACTTTCACCAGCGTTTCTGGGTGAGCAAAAACAGGAAGGCAA
AATGCCGCAAAAAAGGGAATAAGGGCGACACGGAAATGTTGAATACTCATACTCTTCCTTTTTCAATATT
ATTGAAGCATTTATCAGGGTTATTGTCTCATGAGCGGATACATATTTGAATGTATTTAGAAAAATAAACA
AATAGGGGTTCCGCGCACATTTCCCCGAAAAGTGCCAGATACCTGAAACAAAACCCATCGTACGGCCAAG
GAAGTCTCCAATAACTGTGATCCACCACAAGCGCCAGGGTTTTCCCAGTCACGACGTTGTAAAACGACGG
CCAGTCATGCATAATCCGCACGCATCTGGAATAAGGAAGTGCCATTCCGCCTGACCTAAGTGCTTTTCGA
GATCGCCAAACCGGAGAACGATCAGGAGAATGATGAGTCGCCACAGGAGTCGGCAAGATACGTGCGTTAT
AGATTTGCTCCAAACTTTTTGAAACTCAAAACGGTCGGAGCAACTGTGGAATTCAAAGTAGGAGACATCC
CAATCCATCATTTCCGAATGATCGAACGTCACTTCTTCAAAGATCGCCTTCTGAAGTGTTTTGACTTTGA
ATTCGGATTCTGTATTCCGAATTCACGAAACAACTGTGAACATATCTATGAGTTCCCTCAACTCTCTCAA
CAACTCAGTGAGTCATTATTCTAAAAAGTACAATTCAAAAGACTAATCTCTTTTTCAGTGGACGACATGA
TCAACAATCCAAACGAGACTCGTTCTGACAGCTTCTATTTCGTCGATAACAAACTCGTCATGCACAACAA
AGCCGACTACTCATATGATGCATAAATCTTCATTGTTGAGTTTATCTTGTTGATTTTTGAATAAATTATC
AACTCTTTACTTTTTAATGGGTTATGAAATAAATAAACATTGAAAACTGATAAACAACGTTCATCTCTAT
AACTTCGTATAGCATACATTATACG
Features (pLannotate 1.2.2; 10 found; start..end, strand, type, name):
    453..854     +  CDS            mScarlet (fragment): mScarlet is a basic (constitutively fluorescent) red fluorescent protein published in 2016, derived from synthetic construct. It has moderate acid sensitivity.
    908..1330    +  CDS            mScarlet (fragment): mScarlet is a basic (constitutively fluorescent) red fluorescent protein published in 2016, derived from synthetic construct. It has moderate acid sensitivity.
   1353..1522    +  terminator     tbb-2 terminator (fragment): tbb-2; transcription terminator for the C. elegans tubulin beta-2 gene
   2071..2659    -  rep_origin     ori: high-copy-number ColE1/pMB1/pBR322/pUC origin of replication
   2776..2800    -  protein_bind   attB1: mutant version of attB; recombination site for the Gateway® BP reaction BP Clonase™
   2900..3760    -  CDS            AmpR: β-lactamase; bla; confers resistance to ampicillin, carbenicillin, and related antibiotics
   3761..3865    -  promoter       AmpR promoter: bla
   3952..3995    -  CDS            lacZα (fragment): LacZα fragment of β-galactosidase; lacZ fragment
   4050..4502    +  CDS            unc-119 (fragment): UN119_CAEEL - Experimental evidence at protein level: Swiss-Prot protein existence level 1. Myristoyl-binding protein that acts as a cargo adapter: specifically binds the myristoyl moiety of a subset of N-terminally myristoylated proteins and is required for their localization. Plays a key role in ciliary membrane localization of proteins. Required for the establishment or function of the nervous system. From Caenorhabditis elegans.
   4619..7       +  protein_bind   loxP (across the origin): Cre-mediated recombination occurs in the 8-bp core sequence (GCATACAT). Cre recombinase
