[The description below was written by a language model from this plasmid's Addgene catalogue record and pLannotate feature annotations shown in this document.]
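Description:
pSAH85 is a C. elegans expression plasmid built on the Twist Amp High cloning backbone. It is propagated in E. coli through a high-copy ColE1/pUC-type origin and selected with ampicillin via the β-lactamase gene and its native promoter. It belongs to a set of modular "BioPart" constructs that each pair a cell-type-specific promoter with a fluorescent reporter. In this case the target is the AWC chemosensory neurons.

The insert is recorded as an AWC-specific promoter taken from the srt-47 gene, driving wrmScarlet, a worm-adapted version of the red fluorescent protein mScarlet, followed by the tbb-2 (β-tubulin) 3′ UTR and terminator. The automated annotation detects mScarlet as two separate fragments with a short gap between them. This pattern would be consistent with an intron interrupting the coding sequence, as is common in worm transgenes, although the record does not say so. The promoter itself is not annotated, and the short interval upstream of the reporter makes its exact location unclear from the table alone.

The table also reports a partial unc-119 coding segment, a loxP site spanning the sequence origin, an attB1-like site and a small lacZα remnant. The record does not explain the roles of these elements. The unc-119 fragment and loxP site may relate to the stated compatibility with MosTI single-copy insertion, but that is an inference.

The stated uses are labelling AWC neurons in red, or using the plasmid as a scaffold for AWC-restricted expression of transgenes. Such transgenes can be N- or C-terminal wrmScarlet fusions or untagged, and can be delivered by MosTI single-copy integration or as extrachromosomal arrays.
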