Addgene plasmid #200359: pSAH85 - [AWCp | wrmScarlet | tbb-2 UTR]
Purpose: mScarlet BioPart for AWC neurons. (1) Mark neurons or (2) cell-specific expression of transgenes (N or C-terminal fusions, or untagged). Compatible with single-copy insertion (MosTI) or arrays.
Depositing lab: Christian Froekjaer-Jensen. Depositing organization: King Abdullah University of Science and Technology (KAUST).
Backbone
  Vector backbone: Twist Amp High
  Backbone manufacturer: Twist Biosciences
  Vector type: Worm Expression
Growth in bacteria
  Bacterial resistance: Ampicillin, 100 μg/mL
  Growth temperature: 37°C
  Growth strain: DH5alpha
  Copy number: High Copy
Gene/Insert
  Gene/Insert name: [AWCp | wrmScarlet | tbb-2 UTR]
  Species: C. elegans (nematode)
  Promoter: WBGene00012770, srt-47
  Cloning method: Restriction Enzyme; 5′ cloning site Unknown (unknown if destroyed)
Terms and licenses: Academic/Nonprofit Terms; Industry Terms: Not Available to Industry
Depositor comments: See www.wormbuilder.org/BioParts for more information.
How to cite: pSAH85 - [AWCp | wrmScarlet | tbb-2 UTR] was a gift from Christian Froekjaer-Jensen (Addgene plasmid # 200359 ; http://n2t.net/addgene:200359 ; RRID:Addgene_200359)
